Addgene plasmid #187094: pcDNA3.1-iRFP-P2A-Post-SPHERE-Rncp-iGluSnFR1
Purpose: Glutamate sensor for localization to membrane contact
Depositing lab: Kotaro Oka. Depositing organization: Keio University. Publication: Genetically encoded sensors for analysing neurotransmission among synaptically-connected neurons. Shindo Y, Ashida K, Masamoto K, Takuwa H, Takahashi M, Higuchi M, Ide R, Hotta K, Oka K. bioRxiv 2022 10.1101/2022.04.03.486903.
Backbone
  Vector backbone: pcDNA3.1(+)
  Backbone size w/o insert (bp): 5360
  Vector type: Mammalian Expression
Growth in bacteria
  Bacterial resistance: Ampicillin, 100 μg/mL
  Growth temperature: 37°C
  Growth strain: DH5alpha
  Copy number: Unknown
Gene/Insert
  Gene/Insert name: Post-SPHERE-Rncp-iGluSnFR1
  Species: Synthetic
  Insert size (bp): 3063
  Promoter: CMV
  Tag / fusion protein: iRFP670-P2A (N terminal on insert)
  Cloning method: Restriction Enzyme; 5′ cloning site HindIII (unknown if destroyed); 3′ cloning site XbaI (unknown if destroyed)
Resource information
  A portion of this plasmid was derived from a plasmid made by: Loren Looger, Robert Campbell and Bong-Kiun Kaang, Addgene #106202, #107337, #107335, #111585
Terms and licenses: Academic/Nonprofit Terms; Industry Terms: Not Available to Industry
Depositor comments: Please visit https://www.biorxiv.org/content/10.1101/2022.04.03.486903v1 for bioRxiv preprint.
How to cite: pcDNA3.1-iRFP-P2A-Post-SPHERE-Rncp-iGluSnFR1 was a gift from Kotaro Oka (Addgene plasmid # 187094 ; http://n2t.net/addgene:187094 ; RRID:Addgene_187094)
