[The description below was written by a language model from this plasmid's Addgene catalogue record and pLannotate feature annotations shown in this document.]
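Description:
pcDNA3.1-iRFP-P2A-Post-SPHERE-Rncp-iGluSnFR1 is a mammalian expression plasmid of about 8.4 kb built on pcDNA3.1(+). It is propagated in E. coli through a high-copy ColE1/pUC-type origin with ampicillin selection (AmpR under its own bla promoter). It retains the usual backbone elements: an f1 origin, a T7 promoter upstream of the insert, and an SV40 promoter-driven neomycin resistance cassette with an SV40 polyadenylation signal, which could allow G418 selection of transfected mammalian cells.

The payload is a single open reading frame transcribed from the CMV enhancer/promoter and terminated by the bGH polyadenylation signal, cloned between HindIII and XbaI. It begins with the near-infrared fluorescent protein iRFP670, which needs biliverdin as a cofactor. According to the catalogue, iRFP670 is joined by a P2A self-cleaving peptide to the synthetic Post-SPHERE-Rncp-iGluSnFR1 sensor, so iRFP670 should mark expressing cells as a separate protein. The P2A itself is not annotated in the feature table.

The sensor region is annotated only as fragments. These are a short match to a mouse immunoglobulin kappa variable-region entry, probably a secretion leader, an ABL-derived fragment, part of the E. coli glutamate/aspartate-binding protein GltI, part of the red fluorescent protein mApple, and a neuroligin-like (NLGN4X-matching) segment. This fits a red, GltI-based glutamate indicator displayed on the cell surface through a postsynaptic adhesion-protein anchor, although the record does not explain the role of each piece.

The stated purpose is a glutamate sensor localized to membrane contacts. The associated work concerns sensors for analysing neurotransmission between synaptically connected neurons. The name implies a postsynaptic half of a paired system, but the record does not describe a partner construct.
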