Features (pLannotate 1.2.2; 26 found; start..end, strand, type, name):
      1..589     -  rep_origin     ori: high-copy-number ColE1/pMB1/pBR322/pUC origin of replication
    760..1620    -  CDS            AmpR: β-lactamase; bla; confers resistance to ampicillin, carbenicillin, and related antibiotics
   1621..1725    -  promoter       AmpR promoter: bla
   1784..1836    -  misc_feature   bom (fragment): basis of mobility region from pBR322
   1991..2370    +  enhancer       CMV enhancer: human cytomegalovirus immediate early enhancer
   2371..2574    +  promoter       CMV promoter: human cytomegalovirus (CMV) immediate early promoter
   2570..2603    +  LTR            5' LTR (truncated) (fragment): truncated 5' long terminal repeat (LTR) from HIV-1
   2619..2637    +  promoter       T7 promoter: promoter for bacteriophage T7 RNA polymerase
   2733..3662    +  CDS            iRFP670: iRFP670 is a basic (constitutively fluorescent) near ir fluorescent protein published in 2013, derived from Rhodopseudomonas palustris CGA009. It has low acid sensitivity. It requires the cofactor biliverdin for fluorescence.
   3777..3836    +  CDS            KV3A6_MOUSE (fragment): Experimental evidence at protein level: Swiss-Prot protein existence level 1. From Mus musculus (Mouse).
   3852..4034    +  CDS            ABL (fragment): ABL_FSVHY - Experimental evidence at transcript level: Swiss-Prot protein existence level 2. From Feline sarcoma virus (strain Hardy-Zuckerman 2).
   4065..4805    +  CDS            gltI (fragment): GLTI_ECOLI - Also known as ybeJ, yzzK. Experimental evidence at protein level: Swiss-Prot protein existence level 1. Part of the ABC transporter complex GltIJKL involved in glutamate and aspartate uptake. Binds to both glutamate and aspartate. From Escherichia coli (strain K12).
   4806..5069    +  CDS            mApple (fragment): mApple is a basic (constitutively fluorescent) red fluorescent protein published in 2008, derived from Discosoma sp.. It is reported to be a rapidly-maturing monomer with high acid sensitivity.
   5142..5711    +  CDS            NLGN4X (fragment): NLGNX_MACMU - Also known as NLGN4. Experimental evidence at transcript level: Swiss-Prot protein existence level 2. Putative neuronal cell surface protein involved in cell-cell- interactions. From Macaca mulatta (Rhesus macaque).
   5779..6003    +  polyA_signal   bGH poly(A) signal: bovine growth hormone polyadenylation signal
   6007..6028    +  promoter       SV40 promoter (fragment): SV40 enhancer and early promoter
   6049..6477    +  rep_origin     f1 ori (sequence partly withheld): f1 bacteriophage origin of replication; arrow indicates direction of (+) strand synthesis
   6491..6820    +  promoter       SV40 promoter: SV40 enhancer and early promoter
   6887..7678    +  CDS            neo: KKA2_KLEPN - Also known as kan, nptII. Experimental evidence at protein level: Swiss-Prot protein existence level 1. Resistance to kanamycin, neomycin, paromomycin, ribostamycin, butirosin and gentamicin B. From Klebsiella pneumoniae.
   7702..7860    +  CDS            ble (fragment): BLE_KLEPN - Experimental evidence at protein level: Swiss-Prot protein existence level 1. Binding protein with a strong affinity to the bleomycin family of antibiotics. Binds to CL990; an antimitotic-antibiotic compound. From Klebsiella pneumoniae.
   7855..7976    +  polyA_signal   SV40 poly(A) signal: SV40 polyadenylation signal
   8049..8065    -  protein_bind   lac operator: The lac repressor binds to the lac operator to inhibit transcription in E. coli. This inhibition can be relieved by adding lactose or isopropyl-β-D-thiogalactopyranoside (IPTG). lac repressor encoded by lacI
   8073..8103    -  promoter       lac promoter: promoter for the E. coli lac operon
   8118..8139    -  protein_bind   CAP binding site: CAP binding activates transcription in the presence of cAMP. E. coli catabolite activator protein
   8152..8244    -  CDS            lacI (fragment): lac repressor; lacI; The lac repressor binds to the lac operator to inhibit transcription in E. coli. This inhibition can be relieved by adding lactose or isopropyl-β-D-thiogalactopyranoside (IPTG).
   8246..8379    -  rep_origin     RSF ori (fragment): Plasmids containing the RSF 1030 origin of replication can be propagated in E. coli cells that contain additional plasmids with compatible origins.
>Addgene plasmid #187094 | pcDNA3.1-iRFP-P2A-Post-SPHERE-Rncp-iGluSnFR1 | addgene full sequence | sequence record 369262 | Addgene NGS Result
TTTCCATAGGCTCCGCCCCCCTGACGAGCATCACAAAAATCGACGCTCAAGTCAGAGGTGGCGAAACCCG
ACAGGACTATAAAGATACCAGGCGTTTCCCCCTGGAAGCTCCCTCGTGCGCTCTCCTGTTCCGACCCTGC
CGCTTACCGGATACCTGTCCGCCTTTCTCCCTTCGGGAAGCGTGGCGCTTTCTCATAGCTCACGCTGTAG
GTATCTCAGTTCGGTGTAGGTCGTTCGCTCCAAGCTGGGCTGTGTGCACGAACCCCCCGTTCAGCCCGAC
CGCTGCGCCTTATCCGGTAACTATCGTCTTGAGTCCAACCCGGTAAGACACGACTTATCGCCACTGGCAG
CAGCCACTGGTAACAGGATTAGCAGAGCGAGGTATGTAGGCGGTGCTACAGAGTTCTTGAAGTGGTGGCC
TAACTACGGCTACACTAGAAGAACAGTATTTGGTATCTGCGCTCTGCTGAAGCCAGTTACCTTCGGAAAA
AGAGTTGGTAGCTCTTGATCCGGCAAACAAACCACCGCTGGTAGCGGTGGTTTTTTTGTTTGCAAGCAGC
AGATTACGCGCAGAAAAAAAGGATCTCAAGAAGATCCTTTGATCTTTTCTACGGGGTCTGACGCTCAGTG
GAACGAAAACTCACGTTAAGGGATTTTGGTCATGAGATTATCAAAAAGGATCTTCACCTAGATCCTTTTA
AATTAAAAATGAAGTTTTAAATCAATCTAAAGTATATATGAGTAAACTTGGTCTGACAGTTACCAATGCT
TAATCAGTGAGGCACCTATCTCAGCGATCTGTCTATTTCGTTCATCCATAGTTGCCTGACTCCCCGTCGT
GTAGATAACTACGATACGGGAGGGCTTACCATCTGGCCCCAGTGCTGCAATGATACCGCGAGACCCACGC
TCACCGGCTCCAGATTTATCAGCAATAAACCAGCCAGCCGGAAGGGCCGAGCGCAGAAGTGGTCCTGCAA
CTTTATCCGCCTCCATCCAGTCTATTAATTGTTGCCGGGAAGCTAGAGTAAGTAGTTCGCCAGTTAATAG
TTTGCGCAACGTTGTTGCCATTGCTACAGGCATCGTGGTGTCACGCTCGTCGTTTGGTATGGCTTCATTC
AGCTCCGGTTCCCAACGATCAAGGCGAGTTACATGATCCCCCATGTTGTGCAAAAAAGCGGTTAGCTCCT
TCGGTCCTCCGATCGTTGTCAGAAGTAAGTTGGCCGCAGTGTTATCACTCATGGTTATGGCAGCACTGCA
TAATTCTCTTACTGTCATGCCATCCGTAAGATGCTTTTCTGTGACTGGTGAGTACTCAACCAAGTCATTC
TGAGAATAGTGTATGCGGCGACCGAGTTGCTCTTGCCCGGCGTCAATACGGGATAATACCGCGCCACATA
GCAGAACTTTAAAAGTGCTCATCATTGGAAAACGTTCTTCGGGGCGAAAACTCTCAAGGATCTTACCGCT
GTTGAGATCCAGTTCGATGTAACCCACTCGTGCACCCAACTGATCTTCAGCATCTTTTACTTTCACCAGC
GTTTCTGGGTGAGCAAAAACAGGAAGGCAAAATGCCGCAAAAAAGGGAATAAGGGCGACACGGAAATGTT
GAATACTCATACTCTTCCTTTTTCAATATTATTGAAGCATTTATCAGGGTTATTGTCTCATGAGCGGATA
CATATTTGAATGTATTTAGAAAAATAAACAAATAGGGGTTCCGCGCACATTTCCCCGAAAAGTGCCACCT
GACGTCGACGGATCGGGAGATCTCCCGATCCCCTATGGTGCACTCTCAGTACAATCTGCTCTGATGCCGC
ATAGTTAAGCCAGTATCTGCTCCCTGCTTGTGTGTTGGAGGTCGCTGAGTAGTGCGCGAGCAAAATTTAA
GCTACAACAAGGCAAGGCTTGACCGACAATTGCATGAAGAATCTGCTTAGGGTTAGGCGTTTTGCGCTGC
TTCGCGATGTACGGGCCAGATATACGCGTTGACATTGATTATTGACTAGTTATTAATAGTAATCAATTAC
GGGGTCATTAGTTCATAGCCCATATATGGAGTTCCGCGTTACATAACTTACGGTAAATGGCCCGCCTGGC
TGACCGCCCAACGACCCCCGCCCATTGACGTCAATAATGACGTATGTTCCCATAGTAACGCCAATAGGGA
CTTTCCATTGACGTCAATGGGTGGAGTATTTACGGTAAACTGCCCACTTGGCAGTACATCAAGTGTATCA
TATGCCAAGTACGCCCCCTATTGACGTCAATGACGGTAAATGGCCCGCCTGGCATTATGCCCAGTACATG
ACCTTATGGGACTTTCCTACTTGGCAGTACATCTACGTATTAGTCATCGCTATTACCATGGTGATGCGGT
TTTGGCAGTACATCAATGGGCGTGGATAGCGGTTTGACTCACGGGGATTTCCAAGTCTCCACCCCATTGA
CGTCAATGGGAGTTTGTTTTGGCACCAAAATCAACGGGACTTTCCAAAATGTCGTAACAACTCCGCCCCA
TTGACGCAAATGGGCGGTAGGCGTGTACGGTGGGAGGTCTATATAAGCAGAGCTCTCTGGCTAACTAGAG
AACCCACTGCTTACTGGCTTATCGAAATTAATACGACTCACTATAGGGAGACCCAAGCTGGCTAGCGTTT
AAACTTAAGCTTGCCACCATGGGCTGTGTGCAGTGTAAGGACAAGGAGGCTACCAAGCTGACAGGAGGCT
CTGCGCGTAAGGTCGATCTCACCTCCTGCGATCGCGAGCCGATCCACATCCCCGGCAGCATTCAGCCGTG
CGGCTGCCTGCTAGCCTGCGACGCGCAGGCGGTGCGGATCACGCGCATTACGGAAAATGCCGGCGCGTTC
TTTGGACGCGAAACTCCGCGGGTCGGTGAGCTACTCGCCGATTACTTCGGCGAGACCGAAGCCCATGCGC
TGCGCAACGCACTGGCGCAGTCCTCCGATCCAAAGCGACCGGCGCTGATCTTCGGTTGGCGCGACGGCCT
GACCGGCCGCACCTTCGACATCTCACTGCATCGCCATGACGGTACATCGATCATCGAGTTCGAGCCTGCG
GCGGCCGAACAGGCCGACAATCCGCTGCGGCTGACGCGGCAGATCATCGCGCGCACCAAAGAACTGAAGT
CGCTCGAAGAGATGGCCGCACGGGTGCCGCGCTATCTGCAGGCGATGCTCGGCTATCACCGCGTGATGTT
GTACCGCTTCGCGGACGACGGCTCCGGGATGGTGATCGGCGAGGCGAAGCGCAGCGACCTCGAGAGCTTT
CTCGGTCAGCACTTTCCGGCGTCGCTGGTCCCGCAGCAGGCGCGGCTACTGTACTTGAAGAACGCGATCC
GCGTGGTCTCGGATTCGCGCGGCATCAGCAGCCGGATCGTGCCCGAGCACGACGCCTCCGGCGCCGCGCT
CGATCTGTCGTTCGCGCACCTGCGCAGCATCTCGCCCTGCCATCTCGAATTTCTGCGGAACATGGGCGTC
AGCGCCTCGATGTCGCTGTCGATCATCATTGACGGCACGCTATGGGGATTGATCATCTGTCATCATTACG
AGCCGCGTGCCGTGCCGATGGCGCAGCGCGTCGCGGCCGAAATGTTCGCCGACTTCTTATCGCTGCACTT
CACCGCCGCCCACCACCAACGCGGATCCGGCAAGCCTATCCCTAATCCTCTGCTGGGACTGGACTCTACA
GGAAGCGGAGCTACTAACTTCAGCCTGCTGAAGCAGGCTGGAGACGTGGAGGAGAACCCTGGACCTGAGA
CCGACACCCTCCTGCTATGGGTGCTGCTGCTCTGGGTGCCCGGCAGCACCGGCGACGCACCGGTCGGAGG
CAACGACCCTAACCTGTTCGTCGCCCTGTACGACTTCGTCGCCTCTGGCGACAACACCCTGAGCATCACC
AAGGGCGAGAAGCTGAGAGTCCTGGGCTACAACCACAACGGCGAGTGGTGCGAGGCCCAGACCAAGAACG
GCCAGGGCTGGGTCCCTAGCAACTACATCACACCTGTCAACAGCACCGGTGGAGGCAGCGGAGGAGGCTC
CGGAGCCGCAGGCAGTACGCTGGACAAAATCGCCAAAAACGGTGTGATTGTCGTCGGTCACCGTGAATCT
TCAGTGCCTTTCTCTTTTTACGACAATCAGCAAAAAGTGGTGGGTTACTCGCAGGATTACTCCAACGCCA
TTGTTGAAGCAGTGAAGAAGAAACTCAACAAACCGGACTTGCAGGTAAAACTGATTCCGATTACCTCACA
AAACCGTATTCCACTGCTGCAAAACGGCACTATCGATTTTGAATGTGGTTCTACCACCAACAACGTCGAA
CGCCAAAAACAGGCGGCTTTCTCTGACACTATTTTCGTGGTCGGTACGCGCCTGTTGACCAAAAAGGGTG
GCGATATCAAAGATTTTGCCAACCTGAAAGACAAAGCCGTAGTCGTCACTTCCGGCACTACCTCTGAAGT
TTTGCTCAACAAACTGAATGAAGAGCAAAAAATGAATATGCGCATCATCAGCGCCAAAGATCACGGTGAC
TCTTTCCGCACCCTGGAAAGCGGTCGTGCCGTTGCCTTTATGATGGATGACGTGCTGCTGGCCGGTGAAC
GTGCGAAAGCGAAGAAACCAGACAACTGGGAAATCGTCGGCAAGCCGCAGTCTCTGGAGGCCTACGGTTG
TATGTTGCGTAAAGATGATCCGCAGTTCAAAAAGCTGGTGGATGACACCATCGCTCAGGTGCAGACCTCC
GGTGAAGCGGAAAAATGGTTTGATAAGTGGTTCAAAAATCCAATTGAGGTGGTTTCCGAGCGGATGTACC
CCGAGGACGGCGCCCTGAAGAGCGTGATCAGGAAGGGGCTGAGGCTGAAGGACGGCGGCCACTACGCCGC
CGAGGCCAAGACCACCTACAAGGCCAAGAAGCCCGTGCAGCTGCCCGGCGCCTACATCGTGGATATCAAG
TTGGACATCGTGTCCCACAACGAGGACTACACCATCGTGGAACAGTGCGAACGCGCCGAGGGCCGCCACT
CCACCGGCGGCATGGACGAGCTGTACAAGGGAGGAGGCTCCGGAGGCGGAAGCGGTACCCTCGAGCTGGT
GCCCCACTTGCATAACCTCAATGACATCAGCCAATACACAAGTACAACCACCAAGGTCCCAAGCACTGAC
ATCACCCTTCGACCAACTCGGAAAAACTCAACCCCTGTGACCAGCGCATTTCCAACCGCTAAGCAAGACG
ACCCCAAACAACAGCCTAGTCCATTTAGCGTAGACCAAAGGGACTACAGCACAGAGCTGTCCGTGACCAT
AGCTGTAGGAGCTTCCCTGCTTTTCCTGAACATTCTGGCTTTCGCGGCCCTCTATTACAAGAAGGACAAA
AGGCGCCACGACGTACATAGGAGATGTAGTCCGCAACGAACTACAACCAATGATCTTACGCACGCACCTG
AGGAGGAGATCATGAGTCTTCAGATGAAACACACAGACCTGGACCACGAGTGTGAATCCATCCATCCCCA
TGAGGTGGTGCTGAGGACAGCATGCCCTCCGGACTATACCCTGGCAATGCGCCGAAGCCCAGACGACATT
CCCCTGATGACACCCAATACCATAACCATGATTCCCAACACTATTCCAGGAATCCAGCCTCTCCACACTT
TCAACACATTCACTGGTGGACAGAATAATACTCTCCCTCATCCGCATCCACACCCCCACTCCCACAGCTA
ATCTAGAGGGCCCGTTTAAACCCGCTGATCAGCCTCGACTGTGCCTTCTAGTTGCCAGCCATCTGTTGTT
TGCCCCTCCCCCGTGCCTTCCTTGACCCTGGAAGGTGCCACTCCCACTGTCCTTTCCTAATAAAATGAGG
AAATTGCATCGCATTGTCTGAGTAGGTGTCATTCTATTCTGGGGGGTGGGGTGGGGCAGGACAGCAAGGG
GGAGGATTGGGAAGACAATAGCAGGCATGCTGGGGATGCGGTGGGCTCTATGGCTTCTGAGGCGGAAAGA
ACCAGCTGGGGCTCTAGGGGGTATCCCC
[124 nt withheld, positions 6049-6172]
C
[91 nt withheld, positions 6174-6264]
A
[49 nt withheld, positions 6266-6314]
CCTTTGACGTTGGAGTCCACGTTCTTT
[37 nt withheld, positions 6342-6378]
ACCCTATCTCGGTCTATTCTTTTGATTTATAAGGGATTTTGCCGATTTCGGCCTATTGGTTAAAAAATGA
GCTGATTTAACAAAAATTTAACGCGAATTAATTCTGTGGAATGTGTGTCAGTTAGGGTGTGGAAAGTCCC
CAGGCTCCCCAGCAGGCAGAAGTATGCAAAGCATGCATCTCAATTAGTCAGCAACCAGGTGTGGAAAGTC
CCCAGGCTCCCCAGCAGGCAGAAGTATGCAAAGCATGCATCTCAATTAGTCAGCAACCATAGTCCCGCCC
CTAACTCCGCCCATCCCGCCCCTAACTCCGCCCAGTTCCGCCCATTCTCCGCCCCATGGCTGACTAATTT
TTTTTATTTATGCAGAGGCCGAGGCCGCCTCTGCCTCTGAGCTATTCCAGAAGTAGTGAGGAGGCTTTTT
TGGAGGCCTAGGCTTTTGCAAAAAGCTCCCGGGAGCTTGTATATCCATTTTCGGATCTGATCAAGAGACA
GGATGAGGATCGTTTCGCATGATTGAACAAGATGGATTGCACGCAGGTTCTCCGGCCGCTTGGGTGGAGA
GGCTATTCGGCTATGACTGGGCACAACAGACAATCGGCTGCTCTGATGCCGCCGTGTTCCGGCTGTCAGC
GCAGGGGCGCCCGGTTCTTTTTGTCAAGACCGACCTGTCCGGTGCCCTGAATGAACTGCAGGACGAGGCA
GCGCGGCTATCGTGGCTGGCCACGACGGGCGTTCCTTGCGCAGCTGTGCTCGACGTTGTCACTGAAGCGG
GAAGGGACTGGCTGCTATTGGGCGAAGTGCCGGGGCAGGATCTCCTGTCATCTCACCTTGCTCCTGCCGA
GAAAGTATCCATCATGGCTGATGCAATGCGGCGGCTGCATACGCTTGATCCGGCTACCTGCCCATTCGAC
CACCAAGCGAAACATCGCATCGAGCGAGCACGTACTCGGATGGAAGCCGGTCTTGTCGATCAGGATGATC
TGGACGAAGAGCATCAGGGGCTCGCGCCAGCCGAACTGTTCGCCAGGCTCAAGGCGCGCATGCCCGACGG
CGAGGATCTCGTCGTGACCCATGGCGATGCCTGCTTGCCGAATATCATGGTGGAAAATGGCCGCTTTTCT
GGATTCATCGACTGTGGCCGGCTGGGTGTGGCGGACCGCTATCAGGACATAGCGTTGGCTACCCGTGATA
TTGCTGAAGAGCTTGGCGGCGAATGGGCTGACCGCTTCCTCGTGCTTTACGGTATCGCCGCTCCCGATTC
GCAGCGCATCGCCTTCTATCGCCTTCTTGACGAGTTCTTCTGAGCGGGACTCTGGGGTTCGAAATGACCG
ACCAAGCGACGCCCAACCTGCCATCACGAGATTTCGATTCCACCGCCGCCTTCTATGAAAGGTTGGGCTT
CGGAATCGTTTTCCGGGACGCCGGCTGGATGATCCTCCAGCGCGGGGATCTCATGCTGGAGTTCTTCGCC
CACCCCAACTTGTTTATTGCAGCTTATAATGGTTACAAATAAAGCAATAGCATCACAAATTTCACAAATA
AAGCATTTTTTTCACTGCATTCTAGTTGTGGTTTGTCCAAACTCATCAATGTATCTTATCATGTCTGTAT
ACCGTCGACCTCTAGCTAGAGCTTGGCGTAATCATGGTCATAGCTGTTTCCTGTGTGAAATTGTTATCCG
CTCACAATTCCACACAACATACGAGCCGGAAGCATAAAGTGTAAAGCCTGGGGTGCCTAATGAGTGAGCT
AACTCACATTAATTGCGTTGCGCTCACTGCCCGCTTTCCAGTCGGGAAACCTGTCGTGCCAGCTGCATTA
ATGAATCGGCCAACGCGCGGGGAGAGGCGGTTTGCGTATTGGGCGCTCTTCCGCTTCCTCGCTCACTGAC
TCGCTGCGCTCGGTCGTTCGGCTGCGGCGAGCGGTATCAGCTCACTCAAAGGCGGTAATACGGTTATCCA
CAGAATCAGGGGATAACGCAGGAAAGAACATGTGAGCAAAAGGCCAGCAAAAGGCCAGGAACCGTAAAAA
GGCCGCGTTGCTGGCGTT
